Addgene plasmid #178318: 3xDBE_RE:NLuc
Purpose: FOXO NLuc luciferase reporter
Depositing lab: Koen Venken. Depositing organization: Baylor College of Medicine. Publication: Synthetic Assembly DNA Cloning of Multiplex Hextuple Luciferase Reporter Plasmids. Sarrion-Perdigones A, Gonzalez Y, Venken KJT. Methods Mol Biol. 2022;2524:409-432. doi: 10.1007/978-1-0716-2453-1_32. PubMed 35821490.
Backbone
  Vector backbone: Alpha D Vector
  Backbone manufacturer: Venken Lab, #124526
  Backbone size w/o insert (bp): 2328
  Total vector size (bp): 3451
  Vector type: Mammalian Expression, Luciferase, Synthetic Biology
Growth in bacteria
  Bacterial resistance: Kanamycin, 50 μg/mL
  Growth temperature: 37°C
  Growth strain: DH5alpha
  Copy number: High Copy
Gene/Insert
  Gene/Insert name: FOXO NLuc Reporter (alt name: Transcription Blocker + 3 copies of the DBE DNA binding motif + miniP, NLuc Luciferase)
  Species: H. sapiens (human), Synthetic
  Insert size (bp): 1123
  Cloning method: Restriction Enzyme; 5′ cloning site BsaI (destroyed during cloning); 3′ cloning site BsaI (destroyed during cloning)
  Sequencing primers: 5′ aatgagctgatttaacaaaaatttaacgcg; 3′ ctttttacggttcctggccttttg
Terms and licenses: Academic/Nonprofit Terms; Industry Terms: Not Available to Industry
How to cite: 3xDBE_RE:NLuc was a gift from Koen Venken (Addgene plasmid # 178318 ; http://n2t.net/addgene:178318 ; RRID:Addgene_178318)
