[The description below was written by a language model from this plasmid's Addgene catalogue record and pLannotate feature annotations shown in this document.]
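Description:
3xDBE_RE:NLuc is a compact (about 3.5 kb) mammalian luciferase reporter plasmid that reads out FOXO transcription factor activity. It is built on the Alpha D Vector, a synthetic-biology assembly backbone, with the roughly 1.1 kb reporter unit inserted by BsaI-based cloning that destroyed both flanking sites, consistent with a Golden Gate-style modular assembly. In bacteria the plasmid replicates from a high-copy ColE1/pUC-type origin and is selected with kanamycin through an aminoglycoside phosphotransferase gene, which the annotation places downstream of a cat promoter. An f1 phage origin is also present.

The reporter unit begins with a transcription blocker made of a synthetic polyadenylation signal followed by the RNA polymerase II pause site from the human α2 globin gene. This blocker stops read-through transcription from upstream plasmid sequences and so keeps background signal low. According to the catalogue entry, three copies of the DBE DNA binding motif, the FOXO response element, come next. The feature table does not annotate them, but there is an unannotated gap between the pause site and the promoter where they would sit. They lie upstream of a minimal TATA-box promoter with low basal activity, so expression depends largely on FOXO binding to the response elements. The promoter drives NLuc, annotated as a fragment of the Oplophorus gracilirostris luciferase catalytic subunit, and the transcript is terminated by the bovine growth hormone polyadenylation signal.

The construct is used as a pathway-specific transcriptional reporter in transfected mammalian cells. It also serves as a building-block unit for assembling multiplex hextuple luciferase reporter plasmids, in which several pathways are monitored together using distinct luciferases.
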