Features (pLannotate 1.2.2; 10 found; start..end, strand, type, name):
     26..74      +  polyA_signal   poly(A) signal: synthetic polyadenylation signal
     88..179     +  misc_feature   pause site: RNA polymerase II transcriptional pause signal from the human α2 globin gene
    327..358     +  promoter       minP: minimal TATA-box promoter with low basal activity
    383..904     +  CDS            LUCI_OPLGR (fragment): Experimental evidence at protein level: Swiss-Prot protein existence level 1. Catalytic subunit of oplophorus-luciferin 2-monooxygenase. Oxidoreductase that converts coelenterazine (the oplophorus luciferin) to coelenteramide under emission of blue light with a maximum at 454 nm. Is also active with bisdeoxycoelenterazine. From Oplophorus gracilirostris (Luminous shrimp).
    912..1136    +  polyA_signal   bGH poly(A) signal: bovine growth hormone polyadenylation signal
   1261..1849    -  rep_origin     ori: high-copy-number ColE1/pMB1/pBR322/pUC origin of replication
   1964..2066    +  promoter       cat promoter: promoter of the E. coli cat gene encoding chloramphenicol acetyltransferase
   2067..2880    +  CDS            KanR (fragment): aminoglycoside phosphotransferase; aph(3')-Ia; confers resistance to kanamycin in bacteria or G418 (Geneticin®) in eukaryotes
   2968..2985    -  promoter       tet promoter (fragment): E. coli promoter for tetracycline efflux protein gene
   2996..3451    +  rep_origin     f1 ori (sequence partly withheld): f1 bacteriophage origin of replication; arrow indicates direction of (+) strand synthesis
>Addgene plasmid #178318 | 3xDBE_RE:NLuc | addgene full sequence | sequence record 359627 | Addgene NGS Result
TAACCTCGAGCGTCTCAGCTTGGAGAATAAAATATCTTTATTTTCATTACATCTGTGTGTTGGTTTTTTG
TGTGAATCGATAGTACTAACATACGCTCTCCATCAAAACAAAACGAAACAAAACAAACTAGCAAAATAGG
CTGTCCCCAGTGCAAGTGCAGGTGCCAGAACATTTCTCTCGCTGAATTCGATCAAGTAAACAACTATGTA
AACAAGATGCAGATCAAGTAAACAACTATGTAAACAACTCCGTTGATCAAGTAAACAACTATGTAAACAA
TCCCTCGAGGATATCAAATCTGGCCTCGGCGGCCAAGCTTAGACACTAGAGGGTATATAATGGAAGCTCG
ACTTCCAGCTTGGCAATCCGGTACTGTTGGTAAAGCCACCAATGGTGTTTACCTTGGAGGACTTCGTGGG
TGACTGGAGGCAAACTGCAGGATACAATTTGGACCAGGTCCTCGAACAGGGAGGAGTCAGCAGCCTTTTC
CAAAACTTGGGCGTGTCCGTTACCCCTATTCAGAGAATTGTCCTTTCCGGAGAGAACGGATTGAAAATAG
ATATCCACGTCATAATCCCGTATGAAGGACTGTCTGGGGACCAAATGGGTCAGATTGAAAAAATATTCAA
AGTAGTTTATCCCGTTGATGATCATCACTTCAAAGTTATCCTTCATTATGGGACTTTGGTAATCGATGGA
GTTACTCCTAATATGATAGATTACTTTGGCCGACCTTACGAGGGGATCGCTGTATTCGACGGCAAGAAAA
TCACCGTCACTGGAACCCTCTGGAACGGCAACAAGATTATTGACGAGCGATTGATCAATCCAGACGGATC
TTTGCTTTTCCGCGTAACGATAAACGGCGTAACAGGGTGGAGGCTCTGCGAACGAATACTCGCCTGAGCT
TCTGTGCCTTCTAGTTGCCAGCCATCTGTTGTTTGCCCCTCCCCCGTGCCTTCCTTGACCCTGGAAGGTG
CCACTCCCACTGTCCTTTCCTAATAAAATGAGGAAATTGCATCGCATTGTCTGAGTAGGTGTCATTCTAT
TCTGGGGGGTGGGGTGGGGCAGGACAGCAAGGGGGAGGATTGGGAAGACAATAGCAGGCATGCTGGGGAT
GCGGTGGGCTCTATGGCGCTTGGCTGAGACGCTCGAGTGACACGGTTATCCACAGAATCAGGGGATAACG
CAGGAAAGAACATGTGAGCAAAAGGCCAGCAAAAGGCCAGGAACCGTAAAAAGGCCGCGTTGCTGGCGTT
TTTCCATAGGCTCCGCCCCCCTGACGAGCATCACAAAAATCGACGCTCAAGTCAGAGGTGGCGAAACCCG
ACAGGACTATAAAGATACCAGGCGTTTCCCCCTGGAAGCTCCCTCGTGCGCTCTCCTGTTCCGACCCTGC
CGCTTACCGGATACCTGTCCGCCTTTCTCCCTTCGGGAAGCGTGGCGCTTTCTCATAGCTCACGCTGTAG
GTATCTCAGTTCGGTGTAGGTCGTTCGCTCCAAGCTGGGCTGTGTGCACGAACCCCCCGTTCAGCCCGAC
CGCTGCGCCTTATCCGGTAACTATCGTCTTGAGTCCAACCCGGTAAGACACGACTTATCGCCACTGGCAG
CAGCCACTGGTAACAGGATTAGCAGAGCGAGGTATGTAGGCGGTGCTACAGAGTTCTTGAAGTGGTGGCC
TAACTACGGCTACACTAGAAGAACAGTATTTGGTATCTGCGCTCTGCTGAAGCCAGTTACCTTCGGAAAA
AGAGTTGGTAGCTCTTGATCCGGCAAACAAACCACCGCTGGTAGCGGTGGTTTTTTTGTTTGCAAGCAGC
AGATTACGCGCAGAAAAAAAGGATCTCAAGAAGATCCTTTGATCTTTTCTACGGGGTCTGACGCTCAGTG
GAACGAAAACTCACGTTAAGGGATTTTGGTCATGAGATTATCAAAAAGGATCTTCACCTAGATCCTTTTG
TGATGATCGGCACGTAAGAGGTTCCAACTTTCACCATAATGAAATAAGATCACTACCGGGCGTATTTTTT
GAGTTATCGAGATTTTCAGGAGCTAAGGAAGCTAAAATGAGCCATATTCAACGGGAAACGTCTTGCTCAA
GGCCGCGATTAAATTCCAACATGGATGCTGATTTATATGGGTATAAATGGGCTCGCGATAATGTCGGGCA
ATCAGGTGCGACAATCTACCGATTGTATGGGAAGCCCGATGCGCCAGAGTTGTTTCTGAAACATGGCAAA
GGTAGCGTTGCCAATGATGTTACAGATGAGATGGTCAGACTAAACTGGCTGACGGAATTTATGCCTCTTC
CGACCATCAAGCATTTTATCCGTACTCCTGATGATGCATGGTTACTCACCACTGCGATCCCAGGGAAAAC
AGCATTCCAGGTATTAGAAGAATATCCTGATTCAGGTGAAAATATTGTTGATGCGCTGGCAGTGTTCCTG
CGCCGGTTGCATTCGATTCCTGTTTGTAATTGTCCTTTTAACAGCGATCGCGTATTTCGACTCGCTCAGG
CGCAATCACGAATGAATAACGGTTTGGTTGATGCGAGTGATTTTGATGACGAGCGTAATGGCTGGCCTGT
TGAACAAGTCTGGAAAGAAATGCATAAACTTTTGCCATTCTCACCGGATTCAGTAGTCACTCATGGTGAT
TTCTCACTTGATAACCTTATTTTTGACGAGGGGAAATTAATAGGTTGTATTGATGTTGGACGAGTCGGAA
TCGCAGACCGATACCAGGATCTTGCCATCCTATGGAACTGCCTCGGTGAGTTTTCTCCTTCATTACAGAA
ACGGCTTTTTCAAAAATATGGTATTGATAATCCTGATATGAATAAATTGCAGTTTCATTTGATGCTCGAT
GAGTTTTTCTGATTTTTTTTAAGGCAGTTATTGGTGCCCTTAAACGCCTGGTTGCTACGCCTGAATAAGT
GATAATAAGCGGATGAATGGCAGAAATTCGATGATAAGCTGTCAAACATGATGT
[125 nt withheld, positions 2995-3119]
C
[91 nt withheld, positions 3121-3211]
AGGGTGATGGTTCACGTAGTGGGCCAGCGCCCTGATAGACGGTTTTTCGCCCTTTGACGTTGGAGTCCAC
GTTCTTT
[37 nt withheld, positions 3289-3325]
ACCCTATCTCGGTCTATTCTTTTGATTTATAAGGGATTTTGCCGATTTCGGCCTATTGGTTAAAAAATGA
GCTGATTTAACAAAAATTTAACGCGAATTTTAACAAAATATTAACGCTTACAATTT
